Addgene plasmid #183077: pCJH065_proD_Cas12c_DualRNA-GFP+HDVrz_CAM
Purpose: Plasmid expressing Cas12c tracrRNA and GFP-targeting crRNA separately, with the crRNA ending with a HDV ribozyme sequence.
Depositing lab: Jennifer Doudna. Depositing organization: University of California, Berkeley. Publication: A naturally DNase-free CRISPR-Cas12c enzyme silences gene expression. Huang CJ, Adler BA, Doudna JA. Mol Cell. 2022 Jun 2;82(11):2148-2160.e4. doi: 10.1016/j.molcel.2022.04.020. PubMed 35659325.
Backbone
  Vector backbone: p15A ori
  Total vector size (bp): 3632
  Vector type: Bacterial Expression, CRISPR
Growth in bacteria
  Bacterial resistance: Chloramphenicol, 25 μg/mL
  Growth temperature: 37°C
  Growth strain: DH5alpha
  Copy number: Low Copy
Gene/Insert
  Gene/Insert name: Cas12c tracrRNA and crRNA ending with a HDV ribozyme
  Species: Synthetic
Resource information
  A portion of this plasmid was derived from a plasmid made by: Functionally diverse type V CRISPR-Cas systems. Yan WX, Hunnewell P, Alfonse LE, Carte JM, Keston-Smith E, Sothiselvam S, Garrity AJ, Chong S, Makarova KS, Koonin EV, Cheng DR, Scott DA. Science. 2019 Jan 4;363(6422):88-91. doi: 10.1126/science.aav7271. Epub 2018 Dec 6. 10.1126/science.aav7271 PubMed 30523077
Terms and licenses: Academic/Nonprofit Terms; Industry Terms: Not Available to Industry
Depositor comments: A part of the Cas12c2 concatenated noncoding RNA sequence from Addgene plasmid # 120877 (http://n2t.net/addgene:120877 ; RRID:Addgene_120877) was used for tracrRNA expression.
How to cite: pCJH065_proD_Cas12c_DualRNA-GFP+HDVrz_CAM was a gift from Jennifer Doudna (Addgene plasmid # 183077 ; http://n2t.net/addgene:183077 ; RRID:Addgene_183077)
