[The description below was written by a language model from this plasmid's Addgene catalogue record and pLannotate feature annotations shown in this document.]
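Description:
pCJH065_proD_Cas12c_DualRNA-GFP+HDVrz_CAM is a small (about 3.6 kb) bacterial CRISPR guide-RNA expression plasmid built on a p15A-origin backbone. It replicates at low copy in E. coli and is selected with chloramphenicol through a cat (chloramphenicol acetyltransferase) gene driven by its native cat promoter and followed by a phage lambda t0 terminator. Because p15A is compatible with ColE1-type origins, this plasmid can be co-maintained with a second plasmid, for example one supplying the nuclease or a reporter, although the record does not specify such a partner. The automated annotation also picks up short fragments resembling a bom site and an RSF origin next to the p15A region; these are partial matches rather than evidence of additional functional modules.

The synthetic payload encodes the two RNA components of a Cas12c guide as separate transcripts: the tracrRNA, taken from part of a previously published Cas12c2 concatenated noncoding RNA sequence, and a crRNA targeting GFP. The crRNA ends in a hepatitis delta virus ribozyme, which self-cleaves after transcription to leave a precisely defined 3' end on the guide; the feature table locates an HDV ribozyme fragment on the reverse strand. The name implies use of the constitutive proD promoter, but no promoter is annotated in the roughly 1.8 kb region containing the insert, and the tracrRNA and crRNA themselves are not annotated either. No Cas12c coding sequence is listed in the insert or the feature table. The plasmid comes from work characterizing Cas12c as a naturally DNase-free enzyme that silences gene expression, which fits its use for testing GFP repression in bacteria and the RNA requirements of Cas12c.
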