Features (pLannotate 1.2.2; 7 found; start..end, strand, type, name):
    126..160     -  terminator     lambda t0 terminator: minimal transcription terminator from phage lambda (Scholtissek and Grosse, 1987)
    234..890     -  CDS            cat: CAT_ECOLX - Experimental evidence at protein level: Swiss-Prot protein existence level 1. This enzyme is an effector of chloramphenicol resistance in bacteria. From Escherichia coli. This protein is used as a marker in many commonly used cloning vectors, such as pACYC184.
    891..988     -  promoter       cat promoter: promoter of the E. coli cat gene encoding chloramphenicol acetyltransferase
    995..1021    +  misc_feature   bom (fragment): basis of mobility region from pBR322
   1120..1175    -  rep_origin     RSF ori (fragment): Plasmids containing the RSF 1030 origin of replication can be propagated in E. coli cells that contain additional plasmids with compatible origins.
   1263..1808    -  rep_origin     p15A ori: Plasmids containing the medium-copy-number p15A origin of replication can be propagated in E. coli cells that contain a second plasmid with the ColE1 origin.
   3405..3485    -  ncRNA          HDV ribozyme (fragment): Accession: RF00094 - Hepatitis delta virus ribozyme
>Addgene plasmid #183077 | pCJH065_proD_Cas12c_DualRNA-GFP+HDVrz_CAM | addgene full sequence | sequence record 358160 | Addgene NGS Result
GTCTGCAATTATCGGCCAGTTCAGGCCATGAGCGGCCTCATTTCTACTAGTGCACTGCAGTACACCTTTG
GTCGAAAAAAAAAGCCCGCACTGTCAGGTGCGGGCTTTTTTCTGTGTTTCCACCAATAAAAAACGCCCGG
CGGCAACCGAGCGTTCTGAACAAATCCAGATGGAGTTCTGAGGTCATTACTGGATCTATCAACAGGAGTC
CAAGCGAGCTCGATATCAAATTACGCCCCGCCCTGCCACTCATCGCAGTACTGTTGTAATTCATTAAGCA
TTCTGCCGACATGGAAGCCATCACAAACGGCATGATGAACCTGAATCGCCAGCGGCATCAGCACCTTGTC
GCCTTGCGTATAATATTTGCCCATGGTGAAAACGGGGGCGAAGAAGTTGTCCATATTGGCCACGTTTAAA
TCAAAACTGGTGAAACTCACCCAGGGATTGGCTGAAACGAAAAACATATTCTCAATAAACCCTTTAGGGA
AATAGGCCAGGTTTTCACCGTAACACGCCACATCTTGCGAATATATGTGTAGAAACTGCCGGAAATCGTC
GTGGTATTCACTCCAGAGCGATGAAAACGTTTCAGTTTGCTCATGGAAAACGGTGTAACAAGGGTGAACA
CTATCCCATATCACCAGCTCACCGTCTTTCATTGCCATACGAAATTCCGGATGAGCATTCATCAGGCGGG
CAAGAATGTGAATAAAGGCCGGATAAAACTTGTGCTTATTTTTCTTTACGGTCTTTAAAAAGGCCGTAAT
ATCCAGCTGAACGGTCTGGTTATAGGTACATTGAGCAACTGACTGAAATGCCTCAAAATGTTCTTTACGA
TGCCATTGGGATATATCAACGGTGGTATATCCAGTGATTTTTTTCTCCATTTTAGCTTCCTTAGCTCCTG
AAAATCTCGATAACTCAAAAAATACGCCCGGTAGTGATCTTATTTCATTATGGTGAAAGTTGGAACCTCT
TACGTGCCCGATCAAGCGCTAGCGGAGTGTATACTGGCTTACTATGTTGGCACTGATGAGGGTGTCAGTG
AAGTGCTTCATGTGGCAGGAGAAAAAAGGCTGCACCGGTGCGTCAGCAGAATATGTGATACAGGATATAT
TCCGCTTCCTCGCTCACTGACTCGCTACGCTCGGTCGTTCGACTGCGGCGAGCGGAAATGGCTTACGAAC
GGGGCGGAGATTTCCTGGAAGATGCCAGGAAGATACTTAACAGGGAAGTGAGAGGGCCGCGGCAAAGCCG
TTTTTCCATAGGCTCCGCCCCCCTGACAAGCATCACGAAATCTGACGCTCAAATCAGTGGTGGCGAAACC
CGACAGGACTATAAAGATACCAGGCGTTTCCCCCTGGCGGCTCCCTCGTGCGCTCTCCTGTTCCTGCCTT
TCGGTTTACCGGTGTCATTCCGCTGTTATGGCCGCGTTTGTCTCATTCCACGCCTGACACTCAGTTCCGG
GTAGGCAGTTCGCTCCAAGCTGGACTGTATGCACGAACCCCCCGTTCAGTCCGACCGCTGCGCCTTATCC
GGTAACTATCGTCTTGAGTCCAACCCGGAAAGACATGCAAAAGCACCACTGGCAGCAGCCACTGGTAATT
GATTTAGAGGAGTTAGTCTTGAAGTCATGCGCCGGTTAAGGCTAAACTGAAAGGACAAGTTTTGGTGACT
GCGCTCCTCCAAGCCAGTTACCTCGGTTCAAAGAGTTGGTAGCTCAGAGAACCTTCGAAAAACCGCCCTG
CAAGGCGGTTTTTTCGTTTTCAGAGCAAGAGATTACGCGCAGACCAAAACGATCTCAAGAAGATCATCTT
ATTAATCAGATAAAATATTTCTAGATTTCAGTGCAATTTATCTCTTCAAATGTAGCACCTGAAGTCAGCC
CCATACGATATAAGTTGTTTCAGCCAAAAAACTTAAGACCGCCGGTCTTGTCCACTACCTTGCAGTAATG
CGGTGGACAGGATCGGCGGTTTTCTTTTCTCTTCTCAACCCTGAATTCGCATCTAGACTGAACTGGCCGA
TAATTGCAGACGAACGCACAGCTAACACCACGTCGTCCCTATCTGCTGCCCTAGGTCTATGAGTGGTTGC
TGGATAACTTTACGGGCATGCATAAGGCTCGTATAATATATTCATCTAGACTCGAGATGCTGGCCAAGGA
ATTTGGTTTGTCGGATGTAATGATTGGGAAGCGATGCAAAAAACTGGGTGTTGTAAAACCAAAGCCGGGA
TTCTGGGCGAAGGTGGACGCTGGGAAAGTGCCACATCCCCAAGGAAAGAAAGTAGCCGGGCAGTAAATAA
CGCTTTGGAATATGAGACGTATCTGTAGAATTTTTGGTATCCAGTAAAAAGAGCAAAACGAAATGACAAA
ACACTCAATACCCCTTCACGCATTCCGCAACTCCGGCGCAGACGCCAGAAAATGGAAAGGCCGCATTGCT
TTGCTGGCCAAGCGCGGCAAAGAAACGATGCGAACACTGCAGTTTCCGCTCGAAATGAGCGAGCCTGAAG
CACTGCGCCGTGCGCCCAAGAATCGCCGCACCAAGGACACCACCGTAAGCGAGTATCACTGTGTCTTTTC
AGACTGCGGAAAGACAATGCACGCGGATGAGAATGCGGCAGTGAATATCGGCGGAAAGTTCATTGCAGAT
ATCGAAAAATAGTTTGCACAAAGTGCGAGAAAAGATATAATACACACATACCACCCGTGCATTTCTGGAT
CAATGATCCGTACCTCAATGTCCGGGCGCGCAGCTAGAGCGACCTGAAATCTGCACGAAAACCGGCGAAA
GCCGGTTTTTTGTTGCCTGTAGTTTGAGTTTATTTCTTTGCGCCTGGGATGGCAAAGCCAGCTTTCACCG
GGCGACCGCCGATACGCTCACCTTCGACTGGGATCACAAGCCTTGCCGTTTCCTTGGCGAGATAGCTGCG
CAGTGCCAACACTTCCGCATGCAAGACATTTTTACGCCTACCACCTTTGTACACGAACTTATAGCGAGCT
TTGGATTTTTGGATAGGTTCAATCGAATTTAGGTAGGGTATCCAAAGTGCCGCTCGACCACCACGGATGT
TTTTCCATGTCCAAATAGAGTCTGGATGTTGAAATTGTGAGATTTCCATATGCAAGCTGGGTGGCTGTTA
AAAATGAATTTCATGATAATACATAATGTTATATTATGAACGACTTCCCCCGCGTCACTCTCGGTACCAA
AGACGAACAATAAGACGCTGAAAAGCGTCTTTTTTCGTTTTGGTCCCTGAAAGGAGGAACTATATCCGGA
TGAGTCAACCGTTGTAGCTGTGTTGACATCTGGTTTGGCAGCGGACCAAAACGAAAAAAGGCCCCCCTTT
CGGGAGGCCTCTTTTCTGGAATTTGGTACCGAGGGATTGAATCCTGCTGGCTCTCCCTTAGCCATCCGAG
TTTCCTCGGATGCCCAGGTCGGACCGCGAGGAGGTGGAGATGCCATGCCGACCCTTCAACAAGAATTGGG
ACCTCAAACCCAACCTGAATCCTGCTCATATGAATATATTATACGAGCCTTATGCATGCCCGTAAAGTTA
TCCAGCAACCACTCATAGACCTAGGGCAGCAGATAGGGACGACGTGGTGTTAGCTGTGCGTTC
